LOCUS       Exported 3906 bp ds-DNA circular SYN 12-MAY-2021
DEFINITION  Encodes a HR repair template for knock-in of an EGFP insert that
            fused to the 5'-end of human SFPQ gene, without disturbing its
            promoter. Best used with px330-GFP-SFPQ vector..
ACCESSION   .
VERSION     .
KEYWORDS    pUC57-GFP-SFPQ-RT
SOURCE      synthetic DNA construct
  ORGANISM  synthetic DNA construct
REFERENCE   1 (bases 1 to 3906)
  AUTHORS   Li R, Harvey AR, Hodgetts SI, Fox AH
  TITLE     Functional dissection of NEAT1 using genome editing reveals
            substantial localisation of the NEAT1_1 isoform outside
            paraspeckles.
  JOURNAL   RNA. 2017 Mar 21. pii: rna.059477.116. doi: 10.1261/rna.059477.116.
  PUBMED    28325845
REFERENCE   2 (bases 1 to 3906)
  AUTHORS   .
  TITLE     Direct Submission
  JOURNAL   Exported May 12, 2021 from SnapGene Server 1.1.58
            http://www.snapgene.com
FEATURES             Location/Qualifiers
     source          1..3906
                     /organism="synthetic DNA construct"
                     /mol_type="other DNA"
     primer_bind     complement(29..51)
                     /label=pGEX 3'
                     /note="pGEX vectors, reverse primer"
     primer_bind     151..170
                     /label=pRS-marker
                     /note="pRS vectors, use to sequence yeast selectable
                     marker"
     primer_bind     364..386
                     /label=M13/pUC Forward
                     /note="In lacZ gene"
     CDS             complement(736..1452)
                     /codon_start=1
                     /product="enhanced GFP"
                     /label=EGFP
                     /translation="MVSKGEELFTGVVPILVELDGDVNGHKFSVSGEGEGDATYGKLTL
                     KFICTTGKLPVPWPTLVTTLTYGVQCFSRYPDHMKQHDFFKSAMPEGYVQERTIFFKDD
                     GNYKTRAEVKFEGDTLVNRIELKGIDFKEDGNILGHKLEYNYNSHNVYIMADKQKNGIK
                     VNFKIRHNIEDGSVQLADHYQQNTPIGDGPVLLPDNHYLSTQSALSKDPNEKRDHMVLL
                     EFVTAAGITLGMDELYK"
     CDS             complement(736..1452)
                     /codon_start=1
                     /product="the original enhanced GFP (Yang et al., 1996)"
                     /label=EGFP
                     /note="mammalian codon-optimized"
                     /translation="MVSKGEELFTGVVPILVELDGDVNGHKFSVSGEGEGDATYGKLTL
                     KFICTTGKLPVPWPTLVTTLTYGVQCFSRYPDHMKQHDFFKSAMPEGYVQERTIFFKDD
                     GNYKTRAEVKFEGDTLVNRIELKGIDFKEDGNILGHKLEYNYNSHNVYIMADKQKNGIK
                     VNFKIRHNIEDGSVQLADHYQQNTPIGDGPVLLPDNHYLSTQSALSKDPNEKRDHMVLL
                     EFVTAAGITLGMDELYK"
     primer_bind     complement(778..799)
                     /label=EGFP-C
                     /note="EGFP, forward primer"
     primer_bind     1127..1146
                     /label=EXFP-R
                     /note="For distinguishing EGFP variants, reverse primer"
     primer_bind     1386..1407
                     /label=EGFP-N
                     /note="EGFP, reverse primer"
     primer_bind     complement(1816..1832)
                     /label=M13 rev
                     /note="common sequencing primer, one of multiple similar
                     variants"
     primer_bind     complement(1816..1832)
                     /label=M13 Reverse
                     /note="In lacZ gene. Also called M13-rev"
     primer_bind     complement(1829..1851)
                     /label=M13/pUC Reverse
                     /note="In lacZ gene"
     protein_bind    1840..1856
                     /label=lac operator
                     /bound_moiety="lac repressor encoded by lacI"
                     /note="The lac repressor binds to the lac operator to
                     inhibit transcription in E. coli. This inhibition can be
                     relieved by adding lactose or
                     isopropyl-beta-D-thiogalactopyranoside (IPTG)."
     promoter        complement(1864..1894)
                     /label=lac promoter
                     /note="promoter for the E. coli lac operon"
     protein_bind    1909..1930
                     /label=CAP binding site
                     /bound_moiety="E. coli catabolite activator protein"
                     /note="CAP binding activates transcription in the presence
                     of cAMP."
     primer_bind     complement(2047..2064)
                     /label=L4440
                     /note="L4440 vector, forward primer"
     rep_origin      complement(2218..2806)
                     /direction=LEFT
                     /label=ori
                     /note="high-copy-number ColE1/pMB1/pBR322/pUC origin of
                     replication"
     primer_bind     complement(2298..2317)
                     /label=pBR322ori-F
                     /note="pBR322 origin, forward primer"
     CDS             complement(2984..3793)
                     /codon_start=1
                     /gene="aph(3')-Ia"
                     /product="aminoglycoside phosphotransferase"
                     /label=KanR
                     /note="confers resistance to kanamycin in bacteria or G418
                     (Geneticin(R)) in eukaryotes"
                     /translation="MSHIQRETSRPRLNSNMDADLYGYKWARDNVGQSGATIYRLYGKP
                     DAPELFLKHGKGSVANDVTDEMVRLNWLTEFMPLPTIKHFIRTPDDAWLLTTAIPGKTA
                     FQVLEEYPDSGENIVDALAVFLRRLHSIPVCNCPFNSDRVFRLAQAQSRMNNGLVDASD
                     FDDERNGWPVEQVWKEMHKLLPFSPDSVVTHGDFSLDNLIFDEGKLIGCIDVGRVGIAD
                     RYQDLAILWNCLGEFSPSLQKRLFQKYGIDNPDMNKLQFHLMLDEFF"
     primer_bind     3707..3726
                     /label=Kan-R
                     /note="Kanamycin resistance gene, reverse primer"
     primer_bind     3785..3804
                     /label=pENTR-R
                     /note="pENTR vectors, reverse primer"
ORIGIN
        1 tcgcgcgttt cggtgatgac ggtgaaaacc tctgacacat gcagctcccg gagacggtca
       61 cagcttgtct gtaagcggat gccgggagca gacaagcccg tcagggcgcg tcagcgggtg
      121 ttggcgggtg tcggggctgg cttaactatg cggcatcaga gcagattgta ctgagagtgc
      181 accatatgcg gtgtgaaata ccgcacagat gcgtaaggag aaaataccgc atcaggcgcc
      241 attcgccatt caggctgcgc aactgttggg aagggcgatc ggtgcgggcc tcttcgctat
      301 tacgccagct ggcgaaaggg ggatgtgctg caaggcgatt aagttgggta acgccagggt
      361 tttcccagtc acgacgttgt aaaacgacgg ccagagaatt cgagctcggt acctcgcgaa
      421 tacatctaga tattgggtct gcggctgtgg atgcggcggc ggctgatgcg gtggcggctg
      481 ctgcggcggt ggctgctgcg gtggtggctg ttgctgctgt tggtgtggag gcggtggcgg
      541 gatcggaggc ttagggccgc tctggcccgg gccaggaccc atggggccgc gattctgatt
      601 gaggcccatg ccgggcggcg gagaacggaa gtcgtggagg ccgccgcggc cgccgcctcc
      661 tccacgcctg tggaagccac caccgccacc gccacgactc cggaaccgat cccgagacat
      721 tgcagccgct gcagccttgt acagctcgtc catgccgaga gtgatcccgg cggcggtcac
      781 gaactccagc aggaccatgt gatcgcgctt ctcgttgggg tctttgctca gggcggactg
      841 ggtgctcagg tagtggttgt cgggcagcag cacggggccg tcgccgatgg gggtgttctg
      901 ctggtagtgg tcggcgagct gcacgctgcc gtcctcgatg ttgtggcgga tcttgaagtt
      961 caccttgatg ccgttcttct gcttgtcggc catgatatag acgttgtggc tgttgtagtt
     1021 gtactccagc ttgtgcccca ggatgttgcc gtcctccttg aagtcgatgc ccttcagctc
     1081 gatgcggttc accagggtgt cgccctcgaa cttcacctcg gcgcgggtct tgtagttgcc
     1141 gtcgtccttg aagaagatgg tgcgctcctg gacgtagcct tcgggcatgg cggacttgaa
     1201 gaagtcgtgc tgcttcatgt ggtcggggta gcggctgaag cactgcacgc cgtaggtcag
     1261 ggtggtcacg agggtgggcc agggcacggg cagcttgccg gtggtgcaga tgaacttcag
     1321 ggtcagcttg ccgtaggtgg catcgccctc gccctcgccg gacacgctga acttgtggcc
     1381 gtttacgtcg ccgtccagct cgaccaggat gggcaccacc ccggtgaaca gctcctcgcc
     1441 cttgctcacc atgtctgtgg tcaaggggcg gtcgaggcaa aagcgaagaa gacgctcagg
     1501 aaacgtggag gccaccttgc ttctcacaaa atggcggatg acacaggcgg cgcgccgcct
     1561 ttgtcctcgt cttatatagg ccagctggca cggccccgcc tactccacga tcgacagctc
     1621 caatagccaa ttgcaattac tatgcttgat gacactaagt tgcgaacctc tgatcattcc
     1681 tattggcccc tgggtgagag gcgggaggca tggggggact gaagtttcca gttggccagt
     1741 gagcgaagaa gattgggtat cggatcccgg gcccgtcgac tgcagaggcc tgcatgcaag
     1801 cttggtgtaa tcatggtcat agctgtttcc tgtgtgaaat tgttatccgc tcacaattcc
     1861 acacaacata cgagccggaa gcataaagtg taaagcctgg ggtgcctaat gagtgagcta
     1921 actcacatta attgcgttgc gctcactgcc cgctttccag tcgggaaacc tgtcgtgcca
     1981 gctgcattaa tgaatcggcc aacgcgcggg gagaggcggt ttgcgtattg ggcgctcttc
     2041 cgcttcctcg ctcactgact cgctgcgctc ggtcgttcgg ctgcggcgag cggtatcagc
     2101 tcactcaaag gcggtaatac ggttatccac agaatcaggg gataacgcag gaaagaacat
     2161 gtgagcaaaa ggccagcaaa aggccaggaa ccgtaaaaag gccgcgttgc tggcgttttt
     2221 ccataggctc cgcccccctg acgagcatca caaaaatcga cgctcaagtc agaggtggcg
     2281 aaacccgaca ggactataaa gataccaggc gtttccccct ggaagctccc tcgtgcgctc
     2341 tcctgttccg accctgccgc ttaccggata cctgtccgcc tttctccctt cgggaagcgt
     2401 ggcgctttct catagctcac gctgtaggta tctcagttcg gtgtaggtcg ttcgctccaa
     2461 gctgggctgt gtgcacgaac cccccgttca gcccgaccgc tgcgccttat ccggtaacta
     2521 tcgtcttgag tccaacccgg taagacacga cttatcgcca ctggcagcag ccactggtaa
     2581 caggattagc agagcgaggt atgtaggcgg tgctacagag ttcttgaagt ggtggcctaa
     2641 ctacggctac actagaagaa cagtatttgg tatctgcgct ctgctgaagc cagttacctt
     2701 cggaaaaaga gttggtagct cttgatccgg caaacaaacc accgctggta gcggtggttt
     2761 ttttgtttgc aagcagcaga ttacgcgcag aaaaaaagga tctcaagaag atcctttgat
     2821 cttttctacg gggtctgacg ctcagtggaa cgaaaactca cgttaaggga ttttggtcat
     2881 gagattatca aaaaggatct tcacctagat ccttttaaat taaaaatgaa gttttaaatc
     2941 aagcccaatc tgaataatgt tacaaccaat taaccaattc tgattagaaa aactcatcga
     3001 gcatcaaatg aaactgcaat ttattcatat caggattatc aataccatat ttttgaaaaa
     3061 gccgtttctg taatgaagga gaaaactcac cgaggcagtt ccataggatg gcaagatcct
     3121 ggtatcggtc tgcgattccg actcgtccaa catcaataca acctattaat ttcccctcgt
     3181 caaaaataag gttatcaagt gagaaatcac catgagtgac gactgaatcc ggtgagaatg
     3241 gcaaaagttt atgcatttct ttccagactt gttcaacagg ccagccatta cgctcgtcat
     3301 caaaatcact cgcatcaacc aaaccgttat tcattcgtga ttgcgcctga gcgagacgaa
     3361 atacgcgatc gctgttaaaa ggacaattac aaacaggaat cgaatgcaac cggcgcagga
     3421 acactgccag cgcatcaaca atattttcac ctgaatcagg atattcttct aatacctgga
     3481 atgctgtttt tccggggatc gcagtggtga gtaaccatgc atcatcagga gtacggataa
     3541 aatgcttgat ggtcggaaga ggcataaatt ccgtcagcca gtttagtctg accatctcat
     3601 ctgtaacatc attggcaacg ctacctttgc catgtttcag aaacaactct ggcgcatcgg
     3661 gcttcccata caagcgatag attgtcgcac ctgattgccc gacattatcg cgagcccatt
     3721 tatacccata taaatcagca tccatgttgg aatttaatcg cggcctcgac gtttcccgtt
     3781 gaatatggct cataacaccc cttgtattac tgtttatgta agcagacagt tttattgttc
     3841 atgatgatat atttttatct tgtgcaatgt aacatcagag attttgagac acgggccaga
     3901 gctgca
//
