[The description below was written by a language model from this plasmid's Addgene catalogue record and the feature table of its GenBank file.]
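Description:
pUC57-GFP-SFPQ-RT is a 3.9 kb donor plasmid that supplies a homologous-recombination repair template for CRISPR-mediated tagging of the human SFPQ gene (also known as PSF). It is built on the GenScript pUC57 cloning backbone in a kanamycin-resistant form. It replicates in E. coli at high copy from a ColE1/pUC-type origin and is selected through the aph(3')-Ia aminoglycoside phosphotransferase gene (KanR). The remnants of the lacZ cloning region (lac promoter, lac operator, CAP binding site and M13 primer sites) flank the insert but have no role in its function.

The payload is a fully synthesized repair template that was inserted into the EcoRV site, which was destroyed in the process. At its centre is a mammalian codon-optimized EGFP open reading frame of about 720 bp, lying on the reverse strand relative to the map numbering. Unannotated sequence of a few hundred base pairs lies on each side of it, between the M13 primer sites. This sequence presumably provides the SFPQ homology arms, although the feature table does not mark them. The template carries no annotated mammalian promoter. It is designed to place the fluorescent protein at the 5' end of the SFPQ coding sequence without disturbing the native promoter, so the fusion protein is expressed under endogenous control.

The depositor comments state that the original EGFP was converted to EYFP by five substitutions, whereas the stored sequence is annotated as EGFP, so the identity of the fluorophore should be checked against the sequence. The plasmid is intended for co-delivery with the companion px330-GFP-SFPQ vector, which would supply the Cas9 and guide RNA that cut the target locus.
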