Addgene plasmid #97090: pUC57-GFP-SFPQ-RT
Purpose: Encodes a HR repair template for knock-in of an EGFP insert that fused to the 5'-end of human SFPQ gene, without disturbing its promoter. Best used with px330-GFP-SFPQ vector.
Depositing lab: Archa Fox. Depositing organization: University of Western Australia. Publication: Functional dissection of NEAT1 using genome editing reveals substantial localisation of the NEAT1_1 isoform outside paraspeckles. Li R, Harvey AR, Hodgetts SI, Fox AH. RNA. 2017 Mar 21. pii: rna.059477.116. doi: 10.1261/rna.059477.116. PubMed 28325845.
Backbone
  Vector backbone: pUC57
  Backbone manufacturer: GenScript
  Vector type: CRISPR
Growth in bacteria
  Bacterial resistance: Kanamycin, 50 μg/mL
  Growth temperature: 37°C
  Growth strain: DH5alpha
  Copy number: High Copy
Gene/Insert
  Gene/Insert name: EGFP-SFPQ-RT
  Species: H. sapiens (human)
  Entrez Gene: SFPQ (a.k.a. POMP100, PPP1R140, PSF)
  Cloning method: Restriction Enzyme; 5′ cloning site EcoRV (destroyed during cloning); 3′ cloning site EcoRV (destroyed during cloning)
Terms and licenses: Academic/Nonprofit Terms; Industry Terms: Not Available to Industry
Depositor comments: The entire repair template is synthesized and then cloned into the EcoRV site. Original EGFP was mutated to EYFP using mutation: L65F, T66G, V69L, S73A, T204Y
How to cite: pUC57-GFP-SFPQ-RT was a gift from Archa Fox (Addgene plasmid # 97090 ; http://n2t.net/addgene:97090 ; RRID:Addgene_97090)
