>Addgene plasmid #97090 | pUC57-GFP-SFPQ-RT | depositor partial sequence | sequence record 178725 | Complete sequence of the repair template
CTTCTTCGCTCACTGGCCAACTGGAAACTTCAGTCCCCCCATGCCTCCCGCCTCTCACCCAGGGGCCAAT
AGGAATGATCAGAGGTTCGCAACTTAGTGTCATCAAGCATAGTAATTGCAATTGGCTATTGGAGCTGTCG
ATCGTGGAGTAGGCGGGGCCGTGCCAGCTGGCCTATATAAGACGAGGACAAAGGCGGCGCGCCGCCTGTG
TCATCCGCCATTTTGTGAGAAGCAAGGTGGCCTCCACGTTTCCTGAGCGTCTTCTTCGCTTTTGCCTCGA
CCGCCCCTTGACCACAGACATGGTGAGCAAGGGCGAGGAGCTGTTCACCGGGGTGGTGCCCATCCTGGTC
GAGCTGGACGGCGACGTAAACGGCCACAAGTTCAGCGTGTCCGGCGAGGGCGAGGGCGATGCCACCTACG
GCAAGCTGACCCTGAAGTTCATCTGCACCACCGGCAAGCTGCCCGTGCCCTGGCCCACCCTCGTGACCAC
CCTGACCTACGGCGTGCAGTGCTTCAGCCGCTACCCCGACCACATGAAGCAGCACGACTTCTTCAAGTCC
GCCATGCCCGAAGGCTACGTCCAGGAGCGCACCATCTTCTTCAAGGACGACGGCAACTACAAGACCCGCG
CCGAGGTGAAGTTCGAGGGCGACACCCTGGTGAACCGCATCGAGCTGAAGGGCATCGACTTCAAGGAGGA
CGGCAACATCCTGGGGCACAAGCTGGAGTACAACTACAACAGCCACAACGTCTATATCATGGCCGACAAG
CAGAAGAACGGCATCAAGGTGAACTTCAAGATCCGCCACAACATCGAGGACGGCAGCGTGCAGCTCGCCG
ACCACTACCAGCAGAACACCCCCATCGGCGACGGCCCCGTGCTGCTGCCCGACAACCACTACCTGAGCAC
CCAGTCCGCCCTGAGCAAAGACCCCAACGAGAAGCGCGATCACATGGTCCTGCTGGAGTTCGTGACCGCC
GCCGGGATCACTCTCGGCATGGACGAGCTGTACAAGGCTGCAGCGGCTGCAATGTCTCGGGATCGGTTCC
GGAGTCGTGGCGGTGGCGGTGGTGGCTTCCACAGGCGTGGAGGAGGCGGCGGCCGCGGCGGCCTCCACGA
CTTCCGTTCTCCGCCGCCCGGCATGGGCCTCAATCAGAATCGCGGCCCCATGGGTCCTGGCCCGGGCCAG
AGCGGCCCTAAGCCTCCGATCCCGCCACCGCCTCCACACCAACAGCAGCAACAGCCACCACCGCAGCAGC
CACCGCCGCAGCAGCCGCCACCGCATCAGCCGCCGCCGCATCCACAGCCGCA
